>Addgene plasmid #130527 | pTK_BsmBI_LacZ_Citrine_Nanotag_58 | depositor full sequence | sequence record 249904 | pTK_BsmBI_LacZ_Citrine_Nanotag_58 sequence 4948 bps
AATAAAATATCTTTATTTTCATTACATCTGTGTGTTGGTTTTTTGTGTGAATCGATAGTACTAACATACG
CTCTCCATCAAAACAAAACGAAACAAAACAAACTAGCAAAATAGGCTGTCCCCAGTGCAAGTGCAGGTGC
CAGAACATTTCTCTATCGATAGGTACCGAGCTCGAGTTGCCAGGGAGACGGGCGCCGCTACAGGGCGCGT
CCCATTCGCCATTCAGGCTGCGCAACTGTTGGGAAGGGCGATCGGTGCGGGCCTCTTCGCTATTACGCCA
GCTGGCGAAAGGGGGATGTGCTGCAAGGCGATTAAGTTGGGTAACGCCAGGGTTTTCCCAGTCACGACGT
TGTAAAACGACGGCCAGTGAGCGCGCGTAATACGACTCACTATAGGGCGAATTGGGTACCGGGCCCCCCC
TCGAGGTCCTCCAGCTTTTGTTCCCTTTAGTGAGGGTTAATTGCGCGCTTGGCGTAATCATGGTCATAGC
TGTTTCCTGTGTGAAATTGTTATCCGCTCACAATTCCACACAACATACGAGCCGGAAGCATAAAGTGTAA
AGCCTGGGGTGCCTAATGAGTGAGCTAACTCACATTAATTGCGTTGCGCTCACTGCCCGCTTTCCACCGG
TCGTCTCCTGTTGGCTAGCCCGGGCTCGAGATCTGCGATCTAAGTAAGCTTGCTGCTTCATCCCCGTGGC
CCGTTGCTCGCGTTTGCTGGCGGTGTCCCCGGAAGAAATATATTTGCATGTCTTTAGTTCTATGATGACA
CAAACCCCGCCCAGCGTCTTGTCATTGGCGAATTCGAACACGCAGATGCAGTCGGGGCGGCGCGGTCCCA
GGTCCACTTCGCATATTAAGGTGACGCGTGTGGCCTCGAACACCGAGCGACCCTGCAGCGACCCGCTTAA
CAGCGTCAACAGCGTGCCGCAGATCCCAAGCTTGCGGCCGCTTAAGCTGCAGAAGTTGGTCGTGAGGCAC
TGGGCAGGTAAGTATCAAGGTTACAAGACAGGTTTAAGGAGACCAATAGAAACTGGGCTTGTCGAGACAG
AGAAGACTCTTGCGTTTCTGATAGGCACCTATTGGTCTTACTGACATCCACTTTGCCTTTCTCTCCACAG
GTGTCCACTCCCAGGTTCAATACAGCTCTTAAGCGGCCGCAAGCTAGCTTGCCGCCACCATGGTGAGCAA
GGGCGAGGAGCTGTTCACCGGGGTGGTGCCCATCCTGGTCGAGCTGGACGGCGACGTAAACGGCCACAAG
TTCAGCGTGTCCGGCGAGGGCGAGGGCGATGCCACCTACGGCAAGCTGACCCTGAAGTTCATCTGCACCA
CCGGCAAGCTGCCCGTGCCCTGGCCCACCCTCGTGACCACCTTCGGCTACGGCCTGATGTGCTTCGCCCG
CTACCCCGACCACATGAAGCAGCACGACTTCTTCAAGTCCGCCATGCCCGAAGGCTACGTCCAGGAGCGC
ACCATCTTCTTCAAGGACGACGGCAACTACAAGACCCGCGCCGAGGTGAAGTTCGAGGGCGACACCCTGG
TGAACCGCATCGAGCTGAAGGGCATCGACTTCAAGGAGGACGGCAACATCCTGGGGCACAAGCTGGAGTA
CAACTACAACAGCCACAACGTCTATATCATGGCCGACAAGCAGAAGAACGGCATCAAGGTGAACTTCAAG
ATCCGCCACAACATCGAGGACGGCAGCGTGCAGCTCGCCGACCACTACCAGCAGAACACCCCCATCGGCG
ACGGCCCCGTGCTGCTGCCCGACAACCACTACCTGAGCTACCAGTCCGCCCTGAGCAAAGACCCCAACGA
GAAGCGCGATCACATGGTCCTGCTGGAGTTCGTGACCGCCGCCGGGATCACTCTCGGCATGGACGAGCTG
TACAAGTGAGCCTCTAGACTCCCTCAGCGGCGCGCCTGATCAGGGCATGCTATGCGGAGTGTGCCGTAGA
ACGAGACCCTTGCGGGTTTAGCCGACACACCTCCCGAATCCCAGCGTAAACGTTACGGAAAGATCTCACG
TGTCTAGAGTCGGGGCGGCCGGCCGCTTCGAGCAGACATGATAAGATACATTGATGAGTTTGGACAAACC
ACAACTAGAATGCAGTGAAAAAAATGCTTTATTTGTGAAATTTGTGATGCTATTGCTTTATTTGTAACCA
TTATAAGCTGCAATAAACAAGTTAACAACAACAATTGCATTCATTTTATGTTTCAGGTTCAGGGGGAGGT
GTGGGAGGTTTTTTAAAGCAAGTAAAACCTCTACAAATGTGGTAAAATCGATAAGGATCCGTCGACCGAT
GCCCTTGAGAGCCTTCAACCCAGTCAGCTCCTTCCGGTGGGCGCGGGGCATGACTATCGTCGCCGCACTT
ATGACTGTCTTCTTTATCATGCAACTCGTAGGACAGGTGCCGGCAGCGCTCTTCCGCTTCCTCGCTCACT
GACTCGCTGCGCTCGGTCGTTCGGCTGCGGCGAGCGGTATCAGCTCACTCAAAGGCGGTAATACGGTTAT
CCACAGAATCAGGGGATAACGCAGGAAAGAACATGTGAGCAAAAGGCCAGCAAAAGGCCAGGAACCGTAA
AAAGGCCGCGTTGCTGGCGTTTTTCCATAGGCTCCGCCCCCCTGACGAGCATCACAAAAATCGACGCTCA
AGTCAGAGGTGGCGAAACCCGACAGGACTATAAAGATACCAGGCGTTTCCCCCTGGAAGCTCCCTCGTGC
GCTCTCCTGTTCCGACCCTGCCGCTTACCGGATACCTGTCCGCCTTTCTCCCTTCGGGAAGCGTGGCGCT
TTCTCAATGCTCACGCTGTAGGTATCTCAGTTCGGTGTAGGTCGTTCGCTCCAAGCTGGGCTGTGTGCAC
GAACCCCCCGTTCAGCCCGACCGCTGCGCCTTATCCGGTAACTATCGTCTTGAGTCCAACCCGGTAAGAC
ACGACTTATCGCCACTGGCAGCAGCCACTGGTAACAGGATTAGCAGAGCGAGGTATGTAGGCGGTGCTAC
AGAGTTCTTGAAGTGGTGGCCTAACTACGGCTACACTAGAAGGACAGTATTTGGTATCTGCGCTCTGCTG
AAGCCAGTTACCTTCGGAAAAAGAGTTGGTAGCTCTTGATCCGGCAAACAAACCACCGCTGGTAGCGGTG
GTTTTTTTGTTTGCAAGCAGCAGATTACGCGCAGAAAAAAAGGATCTCAAGAAGATCCTTTGATCTTTTC
TACGGGGTCTGACGCTCAGTGGAACGAAAACTCACGTTAAGGGATTTTGGTCATGAGATTATCAAAAAGG
ATCTTCACCTAGATCCTTTTAAATTAAAAATGAAGTTTTAAATCAATCTAAAGTATATATGAGTAAACTT
GGTCTGACAGTTACCAATGCTTAATCAGTGAGGCACCTATCTCAGCGATCTGTCTATTTCGTTCATCCAT
AGTTGCCTGACTCCCCGTCGTGTAGATAACTACGATACGGGAGGGCTTACCATCTGGCCCCAGTGCTGCA
ATGATACCGCGAGACCCACGCTCACCGGCTCCAGATTTATCAGCAATAAACCAGCCAGCCGGAAGGGCCG
AGCGCAGAAGTGGTCCTGCAACTTTATCCGCCTCCATCCAGTCTATTAATTGTTGCCGGGAAGCTAGAGT
AAGTAGTTCGCCAGTTAATAGTTTGCGCAACGTTGTTGCCATTGCTACAGGCATCGTGGTGTCACGCTCG
TCGTTTGGTATGGCTTCATTCAGCTCCGGTTCCCAACGATCAAGGCGAGTTACATGATCCCCCATGTTGT
GCAAAAAAGCGGTTAGCTCCTTCGGTCCTCCGATCGTTGTCAGAAGTAAGTTGGCCGCAGTGTTATCACT
CATGGTTATGGCAGCACTGCATAATTCTCTTACTGTCATGCCATCCGTAAGATGCTTTTCTGTGACTGGT
GAGTACTCAACCAAGTCATTCTGAGAATAGTGTATGCGGCGACCGAGTTGCTCTTGCCCGGCGTCAATAC
GGGATAATACCGCGCCACATAGCAGAACTTTAAAAGTGCTCATCATTGGAAAACGTTCTTCGGGGCGAAA
ACTCTCAAGGATCTTACCGCTGTTGAGATCCAGTTCGATGTAACCCACTCGTGCACCCAACTGATCTTCA
GCATCTTTTACTTTCACCAGCGTTTCTGGGTGAGCAAAAACAGGAAGGCAAAATGCCGCAAAAAAGGGAA
TAAGGGCGACACGGAAATGTTGAATACTCATACTCTTCCTTTTTCAATATTATTGAAGCATTTATCAGGG
TTATTGTCTCATGAGCGGATACATATTTGAATGTATTTAGAAAAATAAACAAATAGGGGTTCCGCGCACA
TTTCCCCGAAAAGTGCCACCTG
[124 nt withheld, positions 4363-4486]
C
[91 nt withheld, positions 4488-4578]
A
[49 nt withheld, positions 4580-4628]
CCTTTGACGTTGGAGTCCACGTTCTTT
[37 nt withheld, positions 4656-4692]
ACCCTATCTCGGTCTATTCTTTTGATTTATAAGGGATTTTGCCGATTTCGGCCTATTGGTTAAAAAATGA
GCTGATTTAACAAAAATTTAACGCGAATTTTAACAAAATATTAACGCTTACAATTTGCCATTCGCCATTC
AGGCTGCGCAACTGTTGGGAAGGGCGATCGGTGCGGGCCTCTTCGCTATTACGCCAGCCCAAGCTACCAT
GATAAGTAAGTAATATTAAGGTACGGGAGGTACTTGGAGCGGCCGC
Features (pLannotate 1.2.2; 21 found; start..end, strand, type, name):
      1..49      +  polyA_signal   poly(A) signal: synthetic polyadenylation signal
     63..154     +  misc_feature   pause site: RNA polymerase II transcriptional pause signal from the human α2 globin gene
    192..210     -  rep_origin     f1 ori (fragment): f1 bacteriophage origin of replication; arrow indicates direction of (+) strand synthesis
    215..370     -  CDS            lacZα (fragment): LacZα fragment of β-galactosidase; lacZ fragment
    378..396     +  promoter       T7 promoter: promoter for bacteriophage T7 RNA polymerase
    405..428     -  misc_feature   MCS (fragment): pBluescript multiple cloning site
    444..462     -  promoter       T3 promoter: promoter for bacteriophage T3 RNA polymerase
    507..523     -  protein_bind   lac operator: The lac repressor binds to the lac operator to inhibit transcription in E. coli. This inhibition can be relieved by adding lactose or isopropyl-β-D-thiogalactopyranoside (IPTG). lac repressor encoded by lacI
    531..561     -  promoter       lac promoter: promoter for the E. coli lac operon
    576..597     -  protein_bind   CAP binding site: CAP binding activates transcription in the presence of cAMP. E. coli catabolite activator protein
    765..910     +  promoter       HSV TK promoter: herpes simplex virus thymidine kinase promoter
    988..1120    +  intron         chimeric intron: chimera between introns from human β-globin and immunoglobulin heavy chain genes
   1180..1896    +  CDS            Citrine: Citrine is a basic (constitutively fluorescent) yellow fluorescent protein published in 2001, derived from Aequorea victoria. It has moderate acid sensitivity.
   2072..2193    -  polyA_signal   SV40 poly(A) signal: SV40 polyadenylation signal
   2216..2284    -  CDS            large T antigen (fragment): large T antigen from SV40 (simian virus 40)
   2300..2432    +  CDS            TcR (fragment): tetracycline efflux protein; tet; confers resistance to tetracycline
   2612..3200    -  rep_origin     ori: high-copy-number ColE1/pMB1/pBR322/pUC origin of replication
   3371..4231    -  CDS            AmpR: β-lactamase; bla; confers resistance to ampicillin, carbenicillin, and related antibiotics
   4232..4336    -  promoter       AmpR promoter: bla
   4363..4791    +  rep_origin     f1 ori (sequence partly withheld): f1 bacteriophage origin of replication; arrow indicates direction of (+) strand synthesis
   4823..4890    -  CDS            lacZα (fragment): LacZα fragment of β-galactosidase; lacZ fragment
