>Addgene plasmid #130527 | pTK_BsmBI_LacZ_Citrine_Nanotag_58 | addgene full sequence | sequence record 257572 | Addgene NGS Result
TGGCTAGCCCGGGCTCGAGATCTGCGATCTAAGTAAGCTTGCTGCTTCATCCCCGTGGCCCGTTGCTCGC
GTTTGCTGGCGGTGTCCCCGGAAGAAATATATTTGCATGTCTTTAGTTCTATGATGACACAAACCCCGCC
CAGCGTCTTGTCATTGGCGAATTCGAACACGCAGATGCAGTCGGGGCGGCGCGGTCCCAGGTCCACTTCG
CATATTAAGGTGACGCGTGTGGCCTCGAACACCGAGCGACCCTGCAGCGACCCGCTTAACAGCGTCAACA
GCGTGCCGCAGATCCCAAGCTTGCGGCCGCTTAAGCTGCAGAAGTTGGTCGTGAGGCACTGGGCAGGTAA
GTATCAAGGTTACAAGACAGGTTTAAGGAGACCAATAGAAACTGGGCTTGTCGAGACAGAGAAGACTCTT
GCGTTTCTGATAGGCACCTATTGGTCTTACTGACATCCACTTTGCCTTTCTCTCCACAGGTGTCCACTCC
CAGGTTCAATACAGCTCTTAAGCGGCCGCAAGCTAGCTTGCCGCCACCATGGTGAGCAAGGGCGAGGAGC
TGTTCACCGGGGTGGTGCCCATCCTGGTCGAGCTGGACGGCGACGTAAACGGCCACAAGTTCAGCGTGTC
CGGCGAGGGCGAGGGCGATGCCACCTACGGCAAGCTGACCCTGAAGTTCATCTGCACCACCGGCAAGCTG
CCCGTGCCCTGGCCCACCCTCGTGACCACCTTCGGCTACGGCCTGATGTGCTTCGCCCGCTACCCCGACC
ACATGAAGCAGCACGACTTCTTCAAGTCCGCCATGCCCGAAGGCTACGTCCAGGAGCGCACCATCTTCTT
CAAGGACGACGGCAACTACAAGACCCGCGCCGAGGTGAAGTTCGAGGGCGACACCCTGGTGAACCGCATC
GAGCTGAAGGGCATCGACTTCAAGGAGGACGGCAACATCCTGGGGCACAAGCTGGAGTACAACTACAACA
GCCACAACGTCTATATCATGGCCGACAAGCAGAAGAACGGCATCAAGGTGAACTTCAAGATCCGCCACAA
CATCGAGGACGGCAGCGTGCAGCTCGCCGACCACTACCAGCAGAACACCCCCATCGGCGACGGCCCCGTG
CTGCTGCCCGACAACCACTACCTGAGCTACCAGTCCGCCCTGAGCAAAGACCCCAACGAGAAGCGCGATC
ACATGGTCCTGCTGGAGTTCGTGACCGCCGCCGGGATCACTCTCGGCATGGACGAGCTGTACAAGTGAGC
CTCTAGACTCCCTCAGCGGCGCGCCTGATCAGGGCATGCTATGCGGAGTGTGCCGTAGAACGAGACCCTT
GCGGGTTTAGCCGACACACCTCCCGAATCCCAGCGTAAACGTTACGGAAAGATCTCACGTGTCTAGAGTC
GGGGCGGCCGGCCGCTTCGAGCAGACATGATAAGATACATTGATGAGTTTGGACAAACCACAACTAGAAT
GCAGTGAAAAAAATGCTTTATTTGTGAAATTTGTGATGCTATTGCTTTATTTGTAACCATTATAAGCTGC
AATAAACAAGTTAACAACAACAATTGCATTCATTTTATGTTTCAGGTTCAGGGGGAGGTGTGGGAGGTTT
TTTAAAGCAAGTAAAACCTCTACAAATGTGGTAAAATCGATAAGGATCCGTCGACCGATGCCCTTGAGAG
CCTTCAACCCAGTCAGCTCCTTCCGGTGGGCGCGGGGCATGACTATCGTCGCCGCACTTATGACTGTCTT
CTTTATCATGCAACTCGTAGGACAGGTGCCGGCAGCGCTCTTCCGCTTCCTCGCTCACTGACTCGCTGCG
CTCGGTCGTTCGGCTGCGGCGAGCGGTATCAGCTCACTCAAAGGCGGTAATACGGTTATCCACAGAATCA
GGGGATAACGCAGGAAAGAACATGTGAGCAAAAGGCCAGCAAAAGGCCAGGAACCGTAAAAAGGCCGCGT
TGCTGGCGTTTTTCCATAGGCTCCGCCCCCCTGACGAGCATCACAAAAATCGACGCTCAAGTCAGAGGTG
GCGAAACCCGACAGGACTATAAAGATACCAGGCGTTTCCCCCTGGAAGCTCCCTCGTGCGCTCTCCTGTT
CCGACCCTGCCGCTTACCGGATACCTGTCCGCCTTTCTCCCTTCGGGAAGCGTGGCGCTTTCTCATAGCT
CACGCTGTAGGTATCTCAGTTCGGTGTAGGTCGTTCGCTCCAAGCTGGGCTGTGTGCACGAACCCCCCGT
TCAGCCCGACCGCTGCGCCTTATCCGGTAACTATCGTCTTGAGTCCAACCCGGTAAGACACGACTTATCG
CCACTGGCAGCAGCCACTGGTAACAGGATTAGCAGAGCGAGGTATGTAGGCGGTGCTACAGAGTTCTTGA
AGTGGTGGCCTAACTACGGCTACACTAGAAGAACAGTATTTGGTATCTGCGCTCTGCTGAAGCCAGTTAC
CTTCGGAAAAAGAGTTGGTAGCTCTTGATCCGGCAAACAAACCACCGCTGGTAGCGGTGGTTTTTTTGTT
TGCAAGCAGCAGATTACGCGCAGAAAAAAAGGATCTCAAGAAGATCCTTTGATCTTTTCTACGGGGTCTG
ACGCTCAGTGGAACGAAAACTCACGTTAAGGGATTTTGGTCATGAGATTATCAAAAAGGATCTTCACCTA
GATCCTTTTAAATTAAAAATGAAGTTTTAAATCAATCTAAAGTATATATGAGTAAACTTGGTCTGACAGT
TACCAATGCTTAATCAGTGAGGCACCTATCTCAGCGATCTGTCTATTTCGTTCATCCATAGTTGCCTGAC
TCCCCGTCGTGTAGATAACTACGATACGGGAGGGCTTACCATCTGGCCCCAGTGCTGCAATGATACCGCG
AGACCCACGCTCACCGGCTCCAGATTTATCAGCAATAAACCAGCCAGCCGGAAGGGCCGAGCGCAGAAGT
GGTCCTGCAACTTTATCCGCCTCCATCCAGTCTATTAATTGTTGCCGGGAAGCTAGAGTAAGTAGTTCGC
CAGTTAATAGTTTGCGCAACGTTGTTGCCATTGCTACAGGCATCGTGGTGTCACGCTCGTCGTTTGGTAT
GGCTTCATTCAGCTCCGGTTCCCAACGATCAAGGCGAGTTACATGATCCCCCATGTTGTGCAAAAAAGCG
GTTAGCTCCTTCGGTCCTCCGATCGTTGTCAGAAGTAAGTTGGCCGCAGTGTTATCACTCATGGTTATGG
CAGCACTGCATAATTCTCTTACTGTCATGCCATCCGTAAGATGCTTTTCTGTGACTGGTGAGTACTCAAC
CAAGTCATTCTGAGAATAGTGTATGCGGCGACCGAGTTGCTCTTGCCCGGCGTCAATACGGGATAATACC
GCGCCACATAGCAGAACTTTAAAAGTGCTCATCATTGGAAAACGTTCTTCGGGGCGAAAACTCTCAAGGA
TCTTACCGCTGTTGAGATCCAGTTCGATGTAACCCACTCGTGCACCCAACTGATCTTCAGCATCTTTTAC
TTTCACCAGCGTTTCTGGGTGAGCAAAAACAGGAAGGCAAAATGCCGCAAAAAAGGGAATAAGGGCGACA
CGGAAATGTTGAATACTCATACTCTTCCTTTTTCAATATTATTGAAGCATTTATCAGGGTTATTGTCTCA
TGAGCGGATACATATTTGAATGTATTTAGAAAAATAAACAAATAGGGGTTCCGCGCACATTTCCCCGAAA
AGTGCCACCTG
[124 nt withheld, positions 3722-3845]
C
[91 nt withheld, positions 3847-3937]
A
[49 nt withheld, positions 3939-3987]
CCTTTGACGTTGGAGTCCACGTTCTTT
[37 nt withheld, positions 4015-4051]
ACCCTATCTCGGTCTATTCTTTTGATTTATAAGGGATTTTGCCGATTTCGGCCTATTGGTTAAAAAATGA
GCTGATTTAACAAAAATTTAACGCGAATTTTAACAAAATATTAACGCTTACAATTTGCCATTCGCCATTC
AGGCTGCGCAACTGTTGGGAAGGGCGATCGGTGCGGGCCTCTTCGCTATTACGCCAGCCCAAGCTACCAT
GATAAGTAAGTAATATTAAGGTACGGGAGGTACTTGGAGCGGCCGCAATAAAATATCTTTATTTTCATTA
CATCTGTGTGTTGGTTTTTTGTGTGAATCGATAGTACTAACATACGCTCTCCATCAAAACAAAACGAAAC
AAAACAAACTAGCAAAATAGGCTGTCCCCAGTGCAAGTGCAGGTGCCAGAACATTTCTCTATCGATAGGT
ACCGAGCTCGAGTTGCCAGGGAGACGGGCGCCGCTACAGGGCGCGTCCCATTCGCCATTCAGGCTGCGCA
ACTGTTGGGAAGGGCGATCGGTGCGGGCCTCTTCGCTATTACGCCAGCTGGCGAAAGGGGGATGTGCTGC
AAGGCGATTAAGTTGGGTAACGCCAGGGTTTTCCCAGTCACGACGTTGTAAAACGACGGCCAGTGAGCGC
GCGTAATACGACTCACTATAGGGCGAATTGGGTACCGGGCCCCCCCTCGAGGTCCTCCAGCTTTTGTTCC
CTTTAGTGAGGGTTAATTGCGCGCTTGGCGTAATCATGGTCATAGCTGTTTCCTGTGTGAAATTGTTATC
CGCTCACAATTCCACACAACATACGAGCCGGAAGCATAAAGTGTAAAGCCTGGGGTGCCTAATGAGTGAG
CTAACTCACATTAATTGCGTTGCGCTCACTGCCCGCTTTCCACCGGTCGTCTCCTGT
Features (pLannotate 1.2.2; 21 found; start..end, strand, type, name):
    124..269     +  promoter       HSV TK promoter: herpes simplex virus thymidine kinase promoter
    347..479     +  intron         chimeric intron: chimera between introns from human β-globin and immunoglobulin heavy chain genes
    539..1255    +  CDS            Citrine: Citrine is a basic (constitutively fluorescent) yellow fluorescent protein published in 2001, derived from Aequorea victoria. It has moderate acid sensitivity.
   1431..1552    -  polyA_signal   SV40 poly(A) signal: SV40 polyadenylation signal
   1575..1643    -  CDS            large T antigen (fragment): large T antigen from SV40 (simian virus 40)
   1659..1791    +  CDS            TcR (fragment): tetracycline efflux protein; tet; confers resistance to tetracycline
   1971..2559    -  rep_origin     ori: high-copy-number ColE1/pMB1/pBR322/pUC origin of replication
   2730..3590    -  CDS            AmpR: β-lactamase; bla; confers resistance to ampicillin, carbenicillin, and related antibiotics
   3591..3695    -  promoter       AmpR promoter: bla
   3722..4150    +  rep_origin     f1 ori (sequence partly withheld): f1 bacteriophage origin of replication; arrow indicates direction of (+) strand synthesis
   4182..4249    -  CDS            lacZα (fragment): LacZα fragment of β-galactosidase; lacZ fragment
   4308..4356    +  polyA_signal   poly(A) signal: synthetic polyadenylation signal
   4370..4461    +  misc_feature   pause site: RNA polymerase II transcriptional pause signal from the human α2 globin gene
   4499..4517    -  rep_origin     f1 ori (fragment): f1 bacteriophage origin of replication; arrow indicates direction of (+) strand synthesis
   4522..4677    -  CDS            lacZα (fragment): LacZα fragment of β-galactosidase; lacZ fragment
   4685..4703    +  promoter       T7 promoter: promoter for bacteriophage T7 RNA polymerase
   4712..4735    -  misc_feature   MCS (fragment): pBluescript multiple cloning site
   4751..4769    -  promoter       T3 promoter: promoter for bacteriophage T3 RNA polymerase
   4814..4830    -  protein_bind   lac operator: The lac repressor binds to the lac operator to inhibit transcription in E. coli. This inhibition can be relieved by adding lactose or isopropyl-β-D-thiogalactopyranoside (IPTG). lac repressor encoded by lacI
   4838..4868    -  promoter       lac promoter: promoter for the E. coli lac operon
   4883..4904    -  protein_bind   CAP binding site: CAP binding activates transcription in the presence of cAMP. E. coli catabolite activator protein
