[The description below was written by a language model from this plasmid's Addgene catalogue record and pLannotate feature annotations shown in this document.]
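Description:
pTK_BsmBI_LacZ_Citrine_Nanotag_58 is a 4,948 bp enhancer-testing reporter plasmid built on the pTK_BsmBI backbone. It is propagated in E. coli under ampicillin selection (AmpR with its bla promoter) from a ColE1/pUC-type origin. The feature annotation calls this origin high-copy, whereas the catalogue entry lists the plasmid as low copy. An f1 phage origin is also present, along with small remnants of SV40 large T antigen and tetracycline-resistance sequences that appear to be non-functional leftovers from earlier vectors. The two sequence records, one from the depositor and one from repository sequencing, are the same length and carry the same 21 features in a different circular register.

The reporter unit consists of the herpes simplex virus thymidine kinase minimal promoter, a chimeric β-globin/immunoglobulin intron, the yellow fluorescent protein Citrine and an SV40 polyadenylation signal. Immediately upstream of the TK promoter sits a small bacterial lacZα cassette (CAP site, lac promoter and operator, lacZα fragment, flanked by T3 and T7 promoters and a fragment of the pBluescript polylinker). This is the recorded 276 bp LacZ insert. As the name suggests, it most likely serves as a stuffer that is excised with BsmBI and replaced by a candidate enhancer, which would allow blue/white screening, although the record lists the cloning sites as unknown. A synthetic poly(A) signal and a transcriptional pause site lie upstream of this position and shield the reporter from read-through transcription originating in the backbone.

Because the minimal promoter is weak on its own, Citrine expression reports the activity of the cloned enhancer. The "Nanotag_58" designation implies a unique sequence tag that distinguishes this vector from its siblings, but no such tag is annotated in the feature tables. The associated work concerns neural crest gene regulatory networks in vivo.
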