Addgene plasmid #130527: pTK_BsmBI_LacZ_Citrine_Nanotag_58
Purpose: Enhancer cloning nanotag reporter vector
Depositing lab: Tatjana Sauka-Spengler. Depositing organization: University of Oxford. Publication: Reconstruction of the Global Neural Crest Gene Regulatory Network In Vivo. Williams RM, Candido-Ferreira I, Repapi E, Gavriouchkina D, Senanayake U, Ling ITC, Telenius J, Taylor S, Hughes J, Sauka-Spengler T. Dev Cell. 2019 Oct 21;51(2):255-276.e7. doi: 10.1016/j.devcel.2019.10.003. PubMed 31639368.
Backbone
  Vector backbone: pTK_BsmBI
  Backbone size w/o insert (bp): 4670
  Vector type: Enhancer cloning nanotag reporter vector
Growth in bacteria
  Bacterial resistance: Ampicillin, 100 μg/mL
  Growth temperature: 37°C
  Growth strain: DH5alpha
  Copy number: Low Copy
Gene/Insert
  Gene/Insert name: LacZ
  Insert size (bp): 276
  Promoter: thymidine kinase minimal promoter
  Cloning method: Restriction Enzyme; 5′ cloning site Unknown (unknown if destroyed)
  Sequencing primers: 5′ pTK forward CTAGCAAAATAGGCTGTCCC; 3′ pTK reverse ATATTTCTTCCGGGGACACC
Terms and licenses: Academic/Nonprofit Terms; Industry Terms: Not Available to Industry
How to cite: pTK_BsmBI_LacZ_Citrine_Nanotag_58 was a gift from Tatjana Sauka-Spengler (Addgene plasmid # 130527 ; http://n2t.net/addgene:130527 ; RRID:Addgene_130527)
